Addgene plasmid #13292: pFLAG-ING5
Depositing lab: Curtis Harris. Depositing organization: National Cancer Institute (NCI). Publication: p29ING4 and p28ING5 bind to p53 and p300, and enhance p53 activity. Shiseki M, Nagashima M, Pedeux RM, Kitahama-Shiseki M, Miura K, Okamura S, Onogi H, Higashimoto Y, Appella E, Yokota J, Harris CC. Cancer Res. 2003 May 15. 63(10):2373-8. PubMed 12750254.
Backbone
  Vector backbone: pFLAG-CMV-2
  Backbone manufacturer: Sigma
  Backbone size w/o insert (bp): 4700
  Vector type: Mammalian Expression
Growth in bacteria
  Bacterial resistance: Ampicillin, 100 μg/mL
  Growth temperature: 37°C
  Growth strain: DH5alpha
  Copy number: High Copy
Gene/Insert
  Gene/Insert name: ING5 (alt name: p28ING5)
  Species: H. sapiens (human)
  Entrez Gene: ING5 (a.k.a. p28ING5)
  Tag / fusion protein: Flag (N terminal on backbone)
  Cloning method: Restriction Enzyme
  Sequencing primers: 5′ CMV-F
Terms and licenses: Academic/Nonprofit Terms; Industry Terms: Not Available to Industry
How to cite: pFLAG-ING5 was a gift from Curtis Harris (Addgene plasmid # 13292 ; http://n2t.net/addgene:13292 ; RRID:Addgene_13292)
