[The description below was written by a language model from this plasmid's Addgene catalogue record.]
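Description:
pFLAG-ING5 is a mammalian expression plasmid built on the commercial pFLAG-CMV-2 backbone (about 4.7 kb without insert) and carrying the human ING5 coding sequence, also known as p28ING5. The insert was introduced by restriction enzyme cloning, positioned so that the FLAG epitope encoded by the backbone is fused to the N terminus of ING5. The plasmid is maintained in E. coli as a high-copy construct under ampicillin selection. The record lists no mammalian selection marker, so it is best regarded as a vector for transient transfection unless other information indicates otherwise.

The promoter is not given as a separate field, but the backbone name and the use of a CMV forward primer for sequencing indicate that expression is driven by the cytomegalovirus immediate-early promoter, a strong constitutive element in most mammalian cell lines. The FLAG tag allows the overexpressed protein to be detected by western blotting or immunofluorescence and to be recovered by immunoprecipitation with anti-FLAG antibodies, without needing an ING5-specific antibody. ING5 belongs to the inhibitor of growth family of candidate tumour suppressors. The associated publication reports that ING4 and ING5 bind p53 and the acetyltransferase p300 and enhance p53 activity, so the construct is suited to overexpression and co-immunoprecipitation experiments examining those interactions and their effects on p53-dependent function. No feature table accompanies the record, so the exact cloning sites, the insert length and other backbone elements are not stated.
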