>Addgene plasmid #13292 | pFLAG-ING5 | addgene partial sequence | sequence record 19670 | CMV-F 5'-CGCAAATGGGCGGTAGGCGTG-3'
GAGCTCGTTTAGTGGACCGTCAGAATTGATCTACCATGGACTACAAAGACGATGACGACAAGCTTGCGGC
CGCGATGGCGACCGCCATGTACTTGGAGCACTATCTGGACAGTATCGAGAACCTTCCCTGCGAACTTCAG
AGGAACTTCCAGCTGATGCGAGAGCTGGACCAGAGGACGGAAGATAAGAAAGCAGAGATTGACATCCTGG
CTGCAGAGTACATCTCCACGGTGAAGACGCTGTCTCCAGACCAGCGCGTGGAGCGCCTGCAGAAGATCCA
GAACGCCTACAGCAAGTGCAAGGAATACAGTGACGACAAAGTGCAGCTGGCCATGCAGACCTACGAGATG
GTGGATAAACACATTCGAAGGCTTGATGCAGACCTGGCGCGCTTTGAAGCAGATCTGAAGGACAAGATGG
AGGGCAGTGATTTTGAAAGCTCCGGAGGGCGAGGGTTAAAAAAAGGCCGGGGTCAGAAAGAAAAAAGAGG
GTCCCGGGGCCGAGGCAGGAGGACATCAGAGGAAGACACACCAAAGAAAAAGAAGCACAAAGGAGGGTCT
GAGTTCACTGACACCATCCTGTCCGTGCACCCCTCTGATGTGCTGGACATGCCCGTGGACCCAAACGAAC
CCACGTACTGCCTGTGCCACCAGGTCTCCTATGGGGAGATGATTGGCTGTGACAATCCAGACTGTCCAAT
TGAGTGGTTTCACTTTGCCTGCGTGGACCTTACCACGAAACCCAAAGGAAAATGGTTCTGTCCACGGTGT
GTC
